Addgene plasmid #27331: FC512
Depositing lab: Fred Cross. Depositing organization: Rockefeller University. Publication: Efficient and rapid exact gene replacement without selection. Cross FR, Pecani K. Yeast. 2011 Feb . 28(2):167-79. 10.1002/yea.1822 PubMed 21246629.
Backbone
  Vector backbone: RS406
  Backbone size w/o insert (bp): 4384
  Vector type: Yeast Expression
  Selectable markers: URA3
Growth in bacteria
  Bacterial resistance: Ampicillin, 100 μg/mL
  Growth temperature: 37°C
  Growth strain: DH5alpha
  Copy number: Unknown
Gene/Insert
  Gene/Insert name: CDC28 (alt name: RS406-CDC28-rsc1-HO)
  Species: S. cerevisiae (budding yeast)
  Mutation: rsc1 mutation in CDC28 (R159G)
  Entrez Gene: CDC28 (a.k.a. YBR160W, CDK1, HSL5, SRM5)
  Cloning method: Restriction Enzyme; 5′ cloning site SpeI (not destroyed); 3′ cloning site NotI (not destroyed)
  Sequencing primers: 5′ n/a
Terms and licenses: Academic/Nonprofit Terms; Industry Terms: Not Available to Industry
How to cite: FC512 was a gift from Fred Cross (Addgene plasmid # 27331 ; http://n2t.net/addgene:27331 ; RRID:Addgene_27331)
