[The description below was written by a language model from this plasmid's Addgene catalogue record.]
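Description:
FC512 is a budding-yeast plasmid built on the RS406 backbone (about 4.4 kb without insert), which corresponds to the pRS406 family of integrating vectors. Vectors of this type carry the URA3 auxotrophic marker for selection in ura3 yeast but lack a yeast replication origin, so they are normally maintained by integrating into the genome through homologous recombination. In E. coli the plasmid is propagated under ampicillin selection. The record lists the copy number as unknown and provides no feature table, so the exact origins and regulatory elements present cannot be confirmed from it.

The insert, cloned between SpeI and NotI sites that both remain intact, is S. cerevisiae CDC28 (YBR160W, also known as CDK1), the principal cyclin-dependent kinase driving the yeast cell cycle. It carries the rsc1 mutation, an R159G substitution. The promoter driving the gene is not stated. The alternative name, RS406-CDC28-rsc1-HO, suggests that an HO-related element, plausibly an HO endonuclease recognition site, is also present, although the record does not describe it explicitly.

The associated publication concerns efficient, exact gene replacement without selection, which fits this design. An integrating URA3 plasmid bearing a mutant allele would create a duplication of wild-type and mutant CDC28 at the chromosomal locus. A targeted double-strand break could then promote recombination that removes the vector and leaves a single copy. The construct thus appears intended for introducing the R159G allele precisely at the endogenous CDC28 locus, though the details of the procedure are not given in the record.
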