>Addgene plasmid #27331 | FC512 | depositor partial sequence | sequence record 12879 | Author sequence
ACTAGTTCTAGATCTCGAGATAGTTTTTATACAATACATATATATATATATATATATATATTTACAAGAA
AAGCATGGCTTATGTATTATACTTGCTTATGTACCAATATATACATATATGGCCTTATTAGGGCAACAAA
CGCCAAAAATAAAAACGAACCTAAATGAGAAAAAAAGAGTTAACAAAAATTTGGAAAACAACAAGAACTC
AAAAAAAAAAATTGGTGGAAGGACCAAGTCCTCTTGAAAGAAAATTTAATACTGCTTTTCCAGAATATCA
TATTGGAAAAAATATTCAAGCCAGCACATCAGCTACAGTGGAAAATAGCCCAGATCAAATAGAACTATCC
TTCGCATATGAGCGGTGAATTAGCAAATTACAAAAGACTTGAGAAAGTCGGTGAAGGTACATACGGTGTT
GTTTATAAAGCGTTAGACTTAAGACCTGGCCAAGGTCAAAGAGTAGTCGCATTGAAGAAAATAAGACTAG
AGAGTGAAGACGAGGGTGTTCCCAGTACAGCCATCAGAGAAATCTCATTATTGAAGGAATTAAAAGACGA
TAATATTGTCAGATTATACGATATTGTTCACTCTGATGCACACAAGCTATATCTTGTTTTTGAGTTCCTC
GATTTGGACCTGAAAAGATATATGGAGGGTATTCCAAAGGACCAACCGTTAGGAGCTGATATTGTTAAGA
AGTTTATGATGCAACTTTGTAAGGGTATTGCATACTGCCACTCACACCGTATTCTGCATCGTGATTTAAA
ACCGCAGAACTTATTGATTAACAAAGATGGGAATCTAAAACTAGGTGATTTTGGCTTAGCGGGCGCCTTT
GGTGTTCCGTTGAGAGCTTACACACATGAAATTGTTACTCTATGGTATAGAGCTCCGGAGGTATTACTGG
GTGGAAAACAATATAGTACAGGTGTCGATACATGGTCCATCGGCTGTATATTTGCCGAAATGTGTAACAG
GAAACCAATCTTCAGTGGCGATAGTGAGATCGATCAGATTTTCAAGATATTCAGAGTATTGGGAACGCCG
AATGAAGCTATATGGCCAGATATTGTCTACTTGCCTGATTTCAAGCCAAGCTTTCCTCAATGGCGCAGAA
AAGACCTATCACAAGTGGTACCAAGTCTAGATCCACGCGGTATTGATTTGTTGGACAAACTCCTCGCGTA
TGACCCTATTAACCGGATTAGCGCCAGAAGAGCAGCCATCCACCCCTACTTCCAAGAATCATAAGCATTA
TAATCTATTTCGCTATTATATTACAAATGCTACTGCACTGTCATTATAGCCTAGTAAAGTATATAGTGAA
TACAATATACTCAGTTTCAACATTATGATGGGTAACTCCATCAGAAAATATATTCATCGTCATATACGGA
ACATTCAGTTAAGATCTAAATAAATTCGTTTTCAATGATTAAAATAGCATAGTCGGGTTTTTCTTTTAGT
TTCAGCTTTCCGCAACAGTATAATTTTATAAACCTGGTTTTGGTTTTGTAGAGTTGTTGACGCGGCCGC
