>Addgene plasmid #27331 | FC512 | addgene partial sequence | sequence record 33645 | 27331 with T7
GTCGACGGTATCGATAAGCTTGATATCGAATTCCTGCAGCCCGGGGGATCCACTAGTTCTAGATCTCGAG
ATAGTTTTTATACAATACATATATATATATATATATATATATTTACAAGAAAAGCATGGCTTATGTATTA
TACTTGCTTATGTACCAATATATACATATATGGCCTTATTAGGGCAACAAACGCCAAAAATAAAAACGAA
CCTAAATGAGAAAAAAAGAGTTAACAAAAATTTGGAAAACAACAAGAACTCAAAAAAAAAAATTGGTGGA
AGGACCAAGTCCTCTTGAAAGAAAATTTAATACTGCTTTTCCAGAATATCATATTGGAAAAAATATTCAA
GCCAGCACATCAGCTACAGTGGAAAATAGCCCAGATCAAATAGAACTATCCTTCGCATATGAGCGGTGAA
TTAGCAAATTACAAAAGACTTGAGAAAGTCGGTGAAGGTACATACGGTGTTGTTTATAAAGCGTTAGACT
TAAGACCTGGCCAAGGTCAAAGAGTAGTCGCATTGAAGAAAATAAGACTAGAGAGTGAAGACGAGGGTGT
TCCCAGTACAGCCATCAGAGAAATCTCATTATTGAAGGAATTAAAAGACGATAATATTGTCAGATTATAC
GATATTGTTCACTCTGATGCACACAAGCTATATCTTGTTTTTGAGTTCCTCGATTTGGACCTGAAAAGAT
ATATGGAGGGTATTCCAAAGGACCAACCGTTAGGAGCTGATATTGTTAAGAAGTTTATGATGCAACTTTG
TAAGGGTATTGCATACTGCCACTCACACCGTATTCTGCATCGTGATTTAAAACCGCAGAACTTATTGATT
AACAAAGATGGGAATCTAAAACTAGGTGATTTTGGCTTAGCGGGCGCCTTTGGTGTTCCGTTGAGAGCTT
ACACACATGAAATTGTTACTCTATGGTATAGAGCTCC
